>Addgene plasmid #12579 | pMSCV mSin1.5 myc | addgene partial sequence | sequence record 19011 | 12579 with MSCV
CCTCACTCCTTCTCTAGGCGCCGGAATTAGATCTCTCGACCGGCACCATGGCCTTCTTGGACAATCCAAC
TATCATTCTAGCTCATATTCGACAGTCACATGTGACCAGTGATGACACGGGAATGTGTGAGATGGTTCTC
ATTGATCATGATGTTGACCTAGAGAAGATTCATCCTCCTTCAATGCCTGGAGACAGTGGGTCAGAAATTC
AGGGAAGCAATGGTGAGACTCAGGGCTATGTATATGCCCAGTCAGTCGATATTACCTCAAGTTGGGACTT
TGGTATTAGAAGACGCTCAAACACAGCTCAAAGATTAGAACGACTCCGAAAAGAGAGACAAAACCAGATC
AAATGCAAAAATATTCAGTGGAAAGAAAGAAATTCTAAGCAATCAGCCCAGGAGTTAAAGTCACTGTTTG
AAAAAAAATCTCTCAAAGAGAAGCCTCCAATTTCTGGGAAGCAGTCGATATTATCTGTACGCCTAGAACA
GTGCCCTCTGCAGCTGAATAACCCTTTTAACGAGTATTCCAAATTTGATGGCAAGGGTCATGTAGGTACA
ACAGCAACCAAGAAGATCGATGTCTACCTCCCTCTGCACTCGAGCCAGGACAGACTGCTGCCAATGACCG
TGGTGACAATGGCCAGCGCCAGGGTGCAGGACCTGATCGGGCTCATCTGCTGGCAGTATACAAGCGAAGG
ACGGGAGCCGAAGCTCAATGACAATGTCAGTGCCTACTGCCTGCATATTGC
