[The description below was written by a language model from this plasmid's Addgene catalogue record.]
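Description:
pMSCV mSin1.5 myc is a retroviral mammalian expression plasmid built on the commercial pMSCV (murine stem cell virus) backbone, listed at about 6.3 kb without insert. It is propagated in E. coli as a high-copy plasmid under ampicillin selection and carries a puromycin marker for selecting transduced or transfected mammalian cells. No feature table accompanies the record, so individual elements are not itemised. In MSCV-type vectors generally, the insert is transcribed from the 5′ long terminal repeat, and the LTRs together with a packaging signal allow the transcript to be packaged into retroviral particles when the viral structural genes are supplied in trans by a packaging cell line. The promoter driving the puromycin marker is not stated in the record.

The payload is a roughly 1.0 kb cDNA encoding isoform 5 of human mSin1 (gene MAPKAP1, also known as SIN1), with a myc epitope tag fused to the C terminus for detection or immunoprecipitation. The isoform was obtained by RT-PCR from mRNA of HEK-293T cells. It was inserted by restriction cloning, with an XhoI/SalI junction at the 5′ end that was destroyed by the ligation and an EcoRI site retained at the 3′ end.

mSin1 is a component of mTOR complex 2, and the associated study reports that it is required for Akt/PKB phosphorylation and that its isoforms define three distinct mTORC2 complexes. The plasmid therefore suits stable, puromycin-selectable expression of tagged isoform 5 in mammalian cells, for example to compare the behaviour of individual mSin1 isoforms and their association with mTORC2.
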