Addgene plasmid #12579: pMSCV mSin1.5 myc
Depositing lab: David Sabatini. Depositing organization: Whitehead Institute for Biomedical Research. Publication: mSin1 is necessary for Akt/PKB phosphorylation, and its isoforms define three distinct mTORC2s. Frias MA, Thoreen CC, Jaffe JD, Schroder W, Sculley T, Carr SA, Sabatini DM. Curr Biol. 2006 Sep 19;16(18):1865-70. doi: 10.1016/j.cub.2006.08.001. Epub 2006 Aug 17. PubMed 16919458.
Backbone
  Vector backbone: pMSCV
  Backbone manufacturer: Clontech
  Backbone size w/o insert (bp): 6300
  Vector type: Mammalian Expression, Retroviral
  Selectable markers: Puromycin
Growth in bacteria
  Bacterial resistance: Ampicillin, 100 μg/mL
  Growth temperature: 37°C
  Growth strain: DH5alpha
  Copy number: High Copy
Gene/Insert
  Gene/Insert name: mSin1.5 (alt names: mSin1 transcript variant protein isoform 5; MAPKAP1)
  Species: H. sapiens (human)
  Insert size (bp): 1038
  GenBank ID: NP_001006619
  Entrez Gene: MAPKAP1 (a.k.a. JC310, MIP1, SIN1, SIN1b, SIN1g)
  Tag / fusion protein: myc (C terminal on insert)
  Cloning method: Restriction Enzyme; 5′ cloning site XhoI/SalI (destroyed during cloning); 3′ cloning site EcoRI (not destroyed)
  Sequencing primers: 5′ MSCV primer
Terms and licenses: Academic/Nonprofit Terms; Industry Terms: Not Available to Industry
Depositor comments: Human mSin1 isoforms were cloned by RT-PCR from mRNA isolated from HEK-293T cells. This plasmid encodes isoform 5. See author's map for more information.
How to cite: pMSCV mSin1.5 myc was a gift from David Sabatini (Addgene plasmid # 12579 ; http://n2t.net/addgene:12579 ; RRID:Addgene_12579)
